>Addgene plasmid #236240 | pLenti_SIV-(SalI)-syn-IRES-mEmerald-CaV2.2 WPRE | addgene full sequence | sequence record 471235 | Addgene NGS Result
GTCGATCGACATTGATTATTGACTAGTTATTAATAGTAATCAATTACGGGGTCATTAGTTCATAGCCCAT
ATATGGAGTTCCGCGTTACATAACTTACGGTAAATGGCCCGCCTGGCTGACCGCCCAACGACCCCCGCCC
ATTGACGTCAATAATGACGTATGTTCCCATAGTAACGCCAATAGGGACTTTCCATTGACGTCAATGGGTG
GAGTATTTACGGTAAACTGCCCACTTGGCAGTACATCAAGTGTATCATATGCCAAGTACGCCCCCTATTG
ACGTCAATGACGGTAAATGGCCCGCCTGGCATTATGCCCAGTACATGACCTTATGGGACTTTCCTACTTG
GCAGTACATCTACCCTTCTTAACATGGCTGACAAGAAGGAAACTAGATGAGACAGCAGGGACTTTCCACA
AGGGGTGTTACGGGGAGGTACTGGGGAGGAGCCGGTCGGGAACACCCACTTTCTTGATGTATAAATATCA
CTGCATTTTGCTATGTAGTCAGTCGCTCTGCGGAGAGGCTGGCAGATTGAGCCCTGGGAGGTTCTCTCCA
GCACTAGCAGGTAGAGCCTGGGTGTTCCCTGCTAGACTCTCACCAGCACTTGGCCGGTGCTGGGCAGAGT
GACTCCACGCTTGCTTGCTTAAAGCCCTCTTCAATAAAGCTGCCATTTTAGAAGTAAGCTAGTGTGTGTT
CCCATCTCTCCTAGTCGCCGCCTGGTCAACTCGGTACTCGGTAATAAGAAGACCCTGGTCTGTTAGGACC
CTTTCTGCTTTGGGAAACCGAAGCAGGAAAATCCCTAGCAGATTGGCGCCCGAACAGGGACTTGAAGGAG
AGTGAGAGACTCCTGAGTACGGCTGAGTGAAGGCAGTAAGGGCGGCAGGAACCAACCACGACGGAGTGCT
CCTATAAAGGCGCGGGTCGGTACCAGACGGCGTGAGGAGCGGGAGAGGAAGAGGCCTCCGGTTGCAGGTA
AGTGCAACACAAAAAAGAAATAGCTGTCTTTTATCCAGGAAGGGATAATAAGATAGAGTGGGAGATGGGC
GCGAGAAACTCCGTCTTGTCAGGGAAGAAAGCAGATGAATTAGAAAAAATTAGGCTACGACCCAACGGAA
AGAAAAAGTACATGTTGAAGCATGTAGTATGGGCAGCAAATGAATTAGATAGATTTGGATTAGCAGAAAG
CCTGTTGGAGAACAAAGAAGGATGTCAAAAAATACTTTCGGTCTTAGCTCCATTAGTGCCAACAGGCTCA
GAAAATTTAAAAAGCCTTTATAATACTGTCTGCGTCATCTGGTGCATTCACGCAGAAGAGAAAGTGAAAC
ACACTGAGGAAGCAAAACAGATAGTACAGAGACACAGAGGAAGAGCACCATACAATCCACAGAGTCAGGG
AGTAGTGGAAGCAATGAATCACCACCTGAAAAATCAAATAGATAGAATCAGGGAACAAGCAAATTCAGTA
GAAACCATAGTATTAATGGCAGTTCATTGCATGAATTTTAAAAGAAGGGGAGGAATAGGGGATATGACTC
CAGCAGAAAGATTAATTAACATGATCACTACAGAACAAGAAATACAATTTCAACAATCAAAAAACTCAAA
ATTTAAAAATTTTCGGGTCTATTACAGAGAAGGCAGAGATCAACTGTGGAAGGGACCCGGTGAGCTATTG
TGGAAAGGGGAAGGAGCAGTCATCTTAAAGGTAGGGACAGACATTAAGGTAGTACCCAGAAGAAAGGCTA
AAATTATCAAAGATTATGGAGGAGGAAAAGAGATGGATAGCAGTTCCCACATGGAGGATACCGGAGAGGC
TAGAGAGGTGGCATAGCCTCATACAATTCGATTGGAATTGGGAGATTATAAATTAGTAGAGATCACTCCA
ATTGGCTTGGCCCCCACAAATGTGAGGAGGTACACTACTGGTGGCACCTCAAGAAATAAAAGAGGGGTCT
TTGTGCTAGGGTTCTTGGGTTTTCTCGCAACGGCAGGTTCTGCAATGGGCGCGGCGTCGTTGACGCTGAC
CGCTCAGTCCCGGACTTTATTGGCTGGGATAGTGCAGCAACAGCAACTGCTGTTGGACGTGGTCAAGAGA
CAACAAGAATTGTTGCGACTGACCGTCTGGGGAACAAAGAACCTCCAGACTAGGGTCACTGCCATCGAGA
AATACTTAAAGGACCAGGCGCAGCTGAATGCTTGGGGATGTGCGTTTAGACAAGTCTGCCACACTACTGT
ACCATGGCCAAATGCAAGTCTAACACCAAAGTGGAACAATGAGACTTGGCAAGAGTGGGAGCGAAAGGTT
GACTTCTTGGAGGAAAATATAACAGCCCTCCTAGAGGAGGCACAAATTCAACAAGAGAAGAACATGTATG
AATTACAAAAGTTAAATAGCTGGGATGTGTTTGGCAATTGGTTTGACCTTGCTTCTTGGATAAAGTATAT
ACAATATGGAGTTTATATAGTTGTAGGAGTAATACTGTTAAGAATAGTAATCTATATAGTACAAATGCTA
GCTAAGTTAAGGCAGGGGTATAGGCCAGTGTTCTCTTCCCCACCCTCTTATTTCCAGTAGACCCATATCC
AACAGGACCAGGCACTGCCAACCAGAGAAGGCAAAGAAGGAGACGGTGGAGAAGGCGGTGGTTCGAACGC
GCCGTTTCTAGACTGCAGAGGGCCCTGCGTATGAGTGCAAGTGGGTTTTAGGACCAGGATGAGGCGGGGT
GGGGGTGCCTACCTGACGACCGACCCCGACCCACTGGACAAGCACCCAACCCCCATTCCCCAAATTGCGC
ATCCCCTATCAGAGAGGGGGAGGGGAAACAGGATGCGGCGAGGCGCGTGCGCACTGCCAGCTTCAGCACC
GCGGACAGTGCCTTCGCCCCCGCCTGGCGGCGCGCGCCACCGCCGCCTCAGCACTGAAGGCGCGCTGACG
TCACTCGCCGGTCCCCCGCAAACTCCCCTTCCCGGCCACCTTGGTCGCGTCCGCGCCGCCGCCGGCCCAG
CCGGACCGCACCACGCGAGGCGCGAGATAGGGGGGCACGGGCGCGACCATCTGCGCTGCGGCGCCGGCGA
CTCAGCGCTGCCTCAGTCTGCGGTGGGCAGCGGAGGAGTCGTGTCGTGCCTGAGAGCGCAGTCGAGAAAC
CCGGGAACCGGTCGCCACCATGGTGAGCAAGGGCGAGGAGCTGTTCACCGGGGTGGTGCCCATCCTGGTC
GAGCTGGACGGCGACGTAAACGGCCACAAGTTCAGCGTGTCCGGCGAGGGCGAGGGCGATGCCACCTACG
GCAAGCTGACCCTGAAGTTCATCTGCACCACCGGCAAGCTGCCCGTGCCCTGGCCCACCCTCGTGACCAC
CTTGACCTACGGCGTGCAGTGCTTCGCCCGCTACCCCGACCACATGAAGCAGCACGACTTCTTCAAGTCC
GCCATGCCCGAAGGCTACGTCCAGGAGCGCACCATCTTCTTCAAGGACGACGGCAACTACAAGACCCGCG
CCGAGGTGAAGTTCGAGGGCGACACCCTGGTGAACCGCATCGAGCTGAAGGGCATCGACTTCAAGGAGGA
CGGCAACATCCTGGGGCACAAGCTGGAGTACAACTACAACAGCCACAAGGTCTATATCACCGCCGACAAG
CAGAAGAACGGCATCAAGGTGAACTTCAAGACCCGCCACAACATCGAGGACGGCAGCGTGCAGCTCGCCG
ACCACTACCAGCAGAACACCCCCATCGGCGACGGCCCCGTGCTGCTGCCCGACAACCACTACCTGAGCAC
CCAGTCCAAGCTGAGCAAAGACCCCAACGAGAAGCGCGATCACATGGTCCTGCTGGAGTTCGTGACCGCC
GCCGGGATCACTCTCGGCATGGACGAGCTCTACAAGAAGCTTGCATGCCTGCAGGTCGACATGGTCCGCT
TCGGGGACGAGCTGGGCGGCCGCTATGGGGGCGCGGGCGGCGCGGAGCGGGCCCGGGGCGGCGGGGCCGG
CGGGGCTGGCGGCCCGGGCCCCGGGGGGCTGCCGCCGGGCCAGCGGGTCCTCTACAAACAGTCGATCGCG
CAGCGCGCGCGGACCATGGCGCTGTACAACCCCATCCCGGTCAAGCAGAACTGCTTCACCGTCAACCGCT
CGCTCTTCGTCTTCAGCGAGGACAACGTCGTCCGCAAATACGCCAAGCGCATCACCGAGTGGCCTCCGTT
CGAGTACATGATCCTGGCCACCATCATCGCCAACTGCATCGTGCTGGCCCTGGAGCAGCACCTCCCTGAC
GGGGACAAGACGCCTATGTCCGAGCGCCTGGATGACACCGAGCCCTACTTCATTGGGATCTTCTGCTTCG
AGGCGGGGATCAAGATCCTGGCCCTGGGCTTTGTTCTGCACAAGGGCTCCTATCTGCGGAACGGCTGGAA
CGTCATGGACTTCGTGGTAGTCCTCACGGGGATTCTTGCCACAGCCGGAACCGACTTCGACCTGCGAACG
CTGAGGGCTGTGCGTGTGCTAAGGCCCCTGAAGCTGGTGTCTGGGATTCCGAGCTTGCAGGTGGTGCTCA
AGTCCATCATGAAGGCCATGGTCCCGCTGCTGCAGATCGGGCTGCTGCTCTTCTTCGCCATCCTCATGTT
TGCCATCATCGGCCTCGAGTTCTACATGGGCAAGTTCCACAAGGCCTGCTTCCCCAACAGCACAGACCCA
GATCCCGTGGGTGACTTCCCCTGTGGCAAGGAGGCCCCGGCCCGGCTCTGTGAGGGAGACACGGAGTGCC
GGGAGTACTGGGCCGGACCCAACTTTGGTATCACCAACTTTGACAACATCCTGTTTGCCATCTTGACCGT
GTTCCAGTGCATCACCATGGAGGGCTGGACTGACATCCTCTACAATACAAACGATGCAGCCGGCAACACG
TGGAACTGGCTCTACTTCATCCCTCTCATCATCATCGGCTCCTTCTTCATGCTCAACCTGGTGCTGGGTG
TGCTCTCAGGAGAGTTTGCTAAGGAGCGCGAGAGAGTGGAGAACCGCCGCGCCTTCCTGAAGCTCCGGCG
GCAGCAGCAGATTGAGCGGGAGCTCAACGGGTACCTGGAGTGGATCTTCAAGGCTGAGGAAGTCATGCTG
GCTGAGGAGGACAGGAACGCAGAGGAGAAGTCCCCTCTGGATGCAGTGTTGAAGAGAGCAGCTGCCAAGA
AGAGCAGAAGCGACCTGATCCAGGCCGAGGAGGGGGAGGGCCGGCTCACAGGCCTCTGTGCTCCCGGTTC
CCCGTTCGCCCGTGCCAGCCTGAAAAGCGGGAAGACGGAGAGCTCGTCGTACTTCCGGAGGAAGGAGAAG
ATGTTCCGCTTCTTCATCCGGCGCATGGTGAAGGCACAGAGCTTCTACTGGACGGTGCTGTGTGTGGTGG
CACTGAACACACTGTGCGTGGCCATGGTGCACTACAACCAGCCGCAGCGGCTCACCACGGCATTGTACTT
TGCAGAGTTTGTTTTCCTGGGTCTCTTCCTCACAGAGATGTCCCTGAAGATGTATGGCCTGGGGCCCAGG
AGCTACTTCCGGTCCTCCTTCAACTGTTTTGACTTTGGGGTCATCGTGGGCAGTATCTTTGAAGTGGTCT
GGGCTGCTGTCAAGCCAGGGACCTCCTTCGGGATCAGTGTTCTGCGGGCTCTGCGCTTACTGAGAATCTT
CAAGGTCACCAAATACTGGAACTCCCTACGGAACCTGGTGGTGTCTCTGCTCAACTCCATGAAGTCCATC
ATCAGCCTCCTCTTCCTGCTCTTCCTGTTCATTGTTGTCTTTGCTCTGCTGGGGATGCAGCTGTTTGGAG
GCCAGTTCAACTTTAAAGACGAGACCCCAACGACCAACTTTGACACCTTCCCTGCTGCTATCCTCACCGT
CTTCCAGATCCTGACCGGAGAGGACTGGAATGCGGTCATGTACCACGGGATCGAGTCGCAAGGTGGCGTC
AGCAGAGGAATGTTCTCCTCCTTCTACTTCATTGTCCTCACTCTGTTTGGGAACTACACCCTGCTGAATG
TCTTCCTGGCCATTGCTGTGGACAACCTTGCCAATGCTCAGGAGCTGACCAAGGATGAAGAGGAGATGGA
AGAAGCAGCCAATCAGAAACTCGCCTTGCAGAAGGCCAAGGAAGTGGCTGAAGTCAGCCCCATGTCTGCT
GCGAACATCTCCATTGCCGCCAGGCAGCAGAACTCGGCCAAAGCGCGCTCGGTGTGGGAGCAGCGAGCCA
GCCAGCTGCGGCTGCAGAACCTGAGGGCCAGCTGCGAGGCGCTGTACAGCGAGATGGACCCCGAGGAGAG
GCTGCGCTACGCCACCGCGCGCCACCTGCGGCCCGACGTGAAGACGCACCTGGACCGGCCGCTGGTGGTT
GAGCCCGGCCGCGACGCTCCGCGGGGCCCCCCGGGGGGGAAGTCCCGGCCGGATGGCTCGGAGGCCCCCG
AGGGTGCGGATCCCCCGCGCAGGCATCACCGGCACCGAGACAAGGACAAGGCTCCCGCCACGGTCCCCTC
GGCGGGGGAACAGGACAGAGCCGAAGCTCTGAGGGCAGAGGGCGGGGAGCTGGGGCCCCGCGAGGAGCGG
GGGCGGCCACGCCGCAGCCGCAGCAAGGAGGCCCCGGGCGCCCCGGAGGTGCGCAGCGATCGCGGCCGTG
GCCCGTGTCCTGAAGGTGGTCGGCGCCACCACCGGCGCGGGTCACCGGAGGAGGCAGCTGAGAGGGAGCC
CCGCCGCCACCGCGCGCACCGGCACGGGCCCGACCCGGGCAAGGAGGGCCCAGCGTCCGGGACCAGGGGC
GAGCGGCGCGCACGACACCGCACGGGCCCCCGGGCGTGCCCCCGGGAGGCTGAGAGCAGCGAGGAGCCTG
CGCGGCGGCACCGGGCTCGGCACAAGGCGCCGCCCACCCAGGAGACCGCGGAGAAGGACAAGGAGGCTGC
CGAGAAGGGGGGCGAGGCCACGGAGGCCGAGAAGGACAAGGAGGCTCGGAACCACCAGCCCAAGGAGCTG
CCCTGTGACCTGGAGGCCATCGGCATGCTGGGAGTGGGCGCTGTGCATACGCTGCCCAGCACCTGTCTGC
AGAAGGTGGAGGAGCAGCCAGAGGATGCGGACAACCAGCGGAACGTCACCCGCATGGGTAGTCAGCCCCC
GGACACCAGCACCACTGTGCACATTCCTGTGACGCTGACCGGCCCCCCCGGGGAGACCACGGTAGTGCCC
AGTGGAAACGTGGACCTGGAAAGTCAAGCAGAGGGGAAGAAGGAGGTGGAAACCAGCGATGTGATGAGGA
GCGGCCCTCGGCCCATTGTCCCGTACAGTTCCATGTTCTGTTTAAGCCCAACCAACCTGCTGCGCCGCTG
CTGCCACTACATTGTGACCATGCGATACTTCGAGATGGTCATCCTCGTGGTCATCGCCCTGAGCAGCATC
GCCCTGGCTGCCGAGGACCCCGTGAGAACAGACTCTCCCAGGAATAATGCTCTGAAGTACATGGACTACA
TCTTCACAGGCGTCTTCACCTTCGAGATGGTGATAAAGATGATCGATTTGGGACTGCTGCTACACCCTGG
AGCCTATTTCCGGGATCTGTGGAACATTCTGGACTTCATTGTGGTCAGTGGGGCCCTGGTGGCATTTGCT
TTCTCAGGATCCAAAGGGAAAGACATCAGCACCATCAAATCCCTGAGAGTCCTGCGTGTGCTGCGGCCAC
TCAAGACCATCAAGCGGCTGCCCAAGCTCAAGGCCGTGTTTGACTGTGTGGTGAACTCACTGAAAAACGT
CCTCAACATCCTGATCGTCTACATGCTCTTCATGTTCATCTTTGCCGTCATTGCCGTGCAGCTCTTCAAA
GGGAAGTTCTTCTACTGCACGGACGAATCCAAGGAGCTGGAGCGTGACTGCAGGGGTCAGTATTTGGATT
ATGAGAAGGAGGAAGTGGAAGCTCAACCGAGGCAGTGGAAGAAATATGACTTCCACTATGACAACGTGCT
CTGGGCTCTGCTAACGCTCTTCACGGTGTCCACAGGGGAAGGGTGGCCCATGGTGCTGAAACACTCTGTG
GATGCCACCTACGAGGAGCAGGGCCCGAGCCCCGGGTACCGCATGGAGCTCTCCATCTTCTACGTGGTCT
ACTTTGTGGTCTTTCCCTTCTTCTTTGTCAACATCTTCGTGGCCTTGATCATCATCACCTTCCAGGAGCA
GGGGGACAAGGTGATGTCCGAGTGCAGCCTGGAGAAGAACGAGAGGGCTTGCATCGACTTTGCCATCAGC
GCCAGACCCCTGACGCGGTACATGCCCCAGAACAAGCAGTCGTTCCAGTATAAGACGTGGACGTTCGTGG
TGTCCCCACCTTTTGAGTACTTCATCATGGCTATGATCGCCCTCAACACTGTGGTGCTGATGATGAAGTT
CTACGATGCGCCGTACGAGTATGAGCTAATGCTGAAATGCCTGAACATCGTGTTCACGTCCATGTTCTCC
ATGGAGTGTGTGCTGAAGATCATCGCCTTCGGGGTGCTGAACTATTTCAGAGATGCCTGGAATGTCTTTG
ACTTTGTCACGGTGTTGGGAAGTATTACTGATATTTTGGTAACAGAGATTGCGAACAACTTCATCAACCT
CAGCTTCCTGCGCCTGTTCCGGGCCGCGCGGCTCATCAAGCTGCTGCGCCAGGGCTACACCATCCGCATC
CTGCTTTGGACCTTCGTGCAGTCCTTCAAGGCGCTGCCCTACGTGTGTCTCCTCATCGCCATGCTCTTCT
TCATCTACGCCATCATTGGCATGCAGGTTTTTGGGAACATCGCCCTGGACGATGACACCAGCATCAACAG
GCACAATAACTTCCGGACGTTTCTGCAGGCCTTGATGTTGCTGTTCAGGAGCGCCACGGGGGAGGCCTGG
CACGAGATAATGCTGTCGTGCCTCAGCAGCCGGGCCTGCGACGAGCACTCCAATGCCAGCGAGTGCGGCA
GCGACTTTGCCTACTTTTACTTCGTCTCCTTCATCTTCCTCTGCTCCTTTCTGATGTTGAACCTCTTTGT
GGCTGTGATCATGGACAATTTTGAGTACCTTACACGGGACTCTTCCATCTTAGGGCCTCACCACCTGGAT
GAGTTCATCCGGGTCTGGGCTGAATACGACCCGGCCGCGTGTGGGCGCATCAGTTACAGTGACATGTTTG
AGATGCTGAAGCACATGTCCCCACCCCTGGGGCTGGGGAAGAAGTGCCCTGCTCGAGTCGCGTACAAGCG
CCTGGTCCGCATGAACATGCCCATCTCCAGTGAGGACATGACGGTGCACTTCACATCCACGCTGATGGCT
CTCATTCGGACAGCGCTGGACATCAAGCTGGCACCAGCTGGGACCAAGCAGCACCAGTGCGACGCAGAGC
TGAGGAAGGAGATTTCCTGTGTGTGGGCCAATCTGCCCCAGAAGACCCTGGACTTACTGGTACCACCCCA
TAAGCCTGACGAGATGACGGTGGGCAAAGTCTATGCAGCTCTGATGATCTTCGACTTCTACAAACAGAAC
AAAACCAGCAGAGACCAGACTCAGCAAGCCCCCGGAGGCCTGTCCCAGCTGGGCCCCGTGTCCCTGTTCC
ACCCGCTGAAGGCCACGCTGGAGCAGACTCAGCCGGCGCTGCGTGGAGCCCGGGCTTTCCTGCGGCAGAA
GAGTTCTGCCTCCCTGAGCAACGGCGGGGCCGTACAAACCCAGGAGAGCGGCATCAAGGAATCGGTTTCT
TGGGGCACTCAGAGGACCCAGGATGTGCTTTGCGAGGCCAGGGCACCCCTGGAGCGGGGCCACTCAGCTG
AGATCCCAGTCGGGCAGCCTGGGACACTGGCTGTAGATGTCCAGATGCAGAACATGACTCTGAGTGGCCC
TGACGCCGAGCCGCAGCCAGGGCTGGAGAGCCAGGGCCGAGCCGCCTCCATGCCCCGCCTGGCCGCAGAA
ACACAGCCCGCGCCTGACGCCAGCCCCATGAAGCGCTCCATCTCCACGCTGGCCCCGCGCCCCCACACGG
CCCGGCTCGGCAGCACCGCGCTGGACCGCCCAGCCCCCAGCCAGGCCCCGCACCATCACCACCACCGCTG
CCACCGCCGCAGGGACAGGAAGCAGCGGTCCCTGGAGAAGGGTCCCAGCCTGTCTGCTGACACAGATGGG
GCCCCCGACAGCACGGTGGGGCCAGGACTGCCCACGGGGGAGGGCCCCCCCGGCTGCAGGCGGGAGCGGG
AGCGCAGGCAGGAGCGGGGCCGGTCCCAGGAGCGGAGGCAGCCCTCGTCCTCCTCCTCGGAGAAGCATCG
CTTCTACTCCTGTGACCGCTTCGGGGGCCGCGAACCCCCACAGCCCAAGCCCTCCCTCAGTAGTCACCCC
ACGTCGCCGACGGCCGGGCAGGAGCCGGGACCCCACCCGCAGGGGAGTGGTTCGGTTCACGGGAGCCCCC
TGCTGTCCACATCTGGTGCTAGCACCCCGGGCCGGGGGCGGAGGCAGCTCCCCCAGACCCCCTTGACCCC
CCGCCCCAGCGTCACCTACAAGACGGCCAACTCCTCGCCTGTCCACTTCGCCGGGGCACCGAGCGGCCTC
CCCGCCTTCTCCCCCGGCCGGCTCAGCCGGGGCCTCTCAGAACACAACGCCCTGCTGCAGAGGGACCCGC
TCAGCCGGCCCCTGGCGCCCGGCTCGCGCATCGGCTCCGACCCCTACCTGGGGCAGCGGCTGGACAGCGA
GGCGCCCGCCCGTGCCCTGCCCGAGGACGCGCCCGCCTTTGAGGAGACCGCGGCCAGCAACTCGGGCCGC
TCCTCCCGGACCTCGTACGTGTCCTCACTGACCTCGCAGCCCCCGCCGCTGCGCCGCGTGCCCAACGGCT
ACCACTGCACTCTGGGGCTGGGCGGGGGCGGCCGGGCGCGGCGCGGCTGCCACCACCCCGACCGCGACCG
CCGGTGCTAGGTTAACAAGCTTCGAATTCTGCAGTCGACAATCAACCTCTGGATTACAAAATTTGTGAAA
GATTGACTGGTATTCTTAACTATGTTGCTCCTTTTACGCTATGTGGATACGCTGCTTTAATGCCTTTGTA
TCATGCTATTGCTTCCCGTATGGCTTTCATTTTCTCCTCCTTGTATAAATCCTGGTTGCTGTCTCTTTAT
GAGGAGTTGTGGCCCGTTGTCAGGCAACGTGGCGTGGTGTGCACTGTGTTTGCTGACGCAACCCCCACTG
GTTGGGGCATTGCCACCACCTGTCAGCTCCTTTCCGGGACTTTCGCTTTCCCCCTCCCTATTGCCACGGC
GGAACTCATCGCCGCCTGCCTTGCCCGCTGCTGGACAGGGGCTCGGCTGTTGGGCACTGACAATTCCGTG
GTGTTGTCGGGGAAATCATCGTCCTTTCCTTGGCTGCTCGCCTGTGTTGCCACCTGGATTCTGCGCGGGA
CGTCCTTCTGCTACGTCCCTTCGGCCCTCAATCCAGCGGACCTTCCTTCCCGCGGCCTGCTGCCGGCTCT
GCGGCCTCTTCCGCGTCTTCGCCTTCGCCCTCAGACGAGTCGGATCTCCCTTTGGGCCGCCTCCCCGCTG
AGGCCGGCCGCGGCCGCATCGATGCCGTATACGGTACCCCTAAGAACAATGAGTTACAAATTGGCAATAG
ACATGTCTCATTTTATAAAAGAAAAGGGGGGACTGGAAGGGATTTATTATAGTGCAAGAAGACAAGATCT
GCATTTTGCTATGTAGTCAGTCGCTCTGCGGAGAGGCTGGCAGATTGAGCCCTGGGAGGTTCTCTCCAGC
ACTAGCAGGTAGAGCCTGGGTGTTCCCTGCTAGACTCTCACCAGCACTTGGCCGGTGCTGGGCAGAGTGA
CTCCACGCTTGCTTGCTTAAAGCCCTCTTCAATAAAGCTTCAGCTGCTCGAGCTAGCAGATCTTTTTCCC
TCTGCCAAAAATTATGGGGACATCATGAAGCCCCTTGAGCATCTGACTTCTGGCTAATAAAGGAAATTTA
TTTTCATTGCAATAGTGTGTTGGAATTTTTTGTGTCTCTCACTCGGAAGGACATATGGGAGGGCAAATCA
TTTAAAACATCAGAATGAGTATTTGGTTTAGAGTTTGGCAACATATGCCCATATGCTGGCTGCCATGAAC
AAAGGTTGGCTATAAAGAGGTCATCAGTATATGAAACAGCCCCCTGCTGTCCATTCCTTATTCCATAGAA
AAGCCTTGACTTGAGGTTAGATTTTTTTTATATTTTGTTTTGTGTTATTTTTTTCTTTAACATCCCTAAA
ATTTTCCTTACATGTTTTACTAGCCAGATTTTTCCTCCTCTCCTGACTACTCCCAGTCATAGCTGTCCCT
CTTCTCTTATGGAGATCCCTCGACCTGCAGCCCAAGCTTGGCGTAATCATGGTCATAGCTGTTTCCTGTG
TGAAATTGTTATCCGCTCACAATTCCACACAACATACGAGCCGGAAGCATAAAGTGTAAAGCCTGGGGTG
CCTAATGAGTGAGCTAACTCACATTAATTGCGTTGCGCTCACTGCCCGCTTTCCAGTCGGGAAACCTGTC
GTGCCAGCGGATCCGCATCTCAATTAGTCAGCAACCATAGTCCCGCCCCTAACTCCGCCCATCCCGCCCC
TAACTCCGCCCAGTTCCGCCCATTCTCCGCCCCATGGCTGACTAATTTTTTTTATTTATGCAGAGGCCGA
GGCCGCCTCGGCCTCTGAGCTATTCCAGAAGTAGTGAGGAGGCTTTTTTGGAGGCCTAGGCTTTTGCAAA
AAGCTAACTTGTTTATTGCAGCTTATAATGGTTACAAATAAAGCAATAGCATCACAAATTTCACAAATAA
AGCATTTTTTTCACTGCATTCTAGTTGTGGTTTGTCCAAACTCATCAATGTATCTTATCATGTCTGGATC
CGCTGCATTAATGAATCGGCCAACGCGCGGGGAGAGGCGGTTTGCGTATTGGGCGCTCTTCCGCTTCCTC
GCTCACTGACTCGCTGCGCTCGGTCGTTCGGCTGCGGCGAGCGGTATCAGCTCACTCAAAGGCGGTAATA
CGGTTATCCACAGAATCAGGGGATAACGCAGGAAAGAACATGTGAGCAAAAGGCCAGCAAAAGGCCAGGA
ACCGTAAAAAGGCCGCGTTGCTGGCGTTTTTCCATAGGCTCCGCCCCCCTGACGAGCATCACAAAAATCG
ACGCTCAAGTCAGAGGTGGCGAAACCCGACAGGACTATAAAGATACCAGGCGTTTCCCCCTGGAAGCTCC
CTCGTGCGCTCTCCTGTTCCGACCCTGCCGCTTACCGGATACCTGTCCGCCTTTCTCCCTTCGGGAAGCG
TGGCGCTTTCTCATAGCTCACGCTGTAGGTATCTCAGTTCGGTGTAGGTCGTTCGCTCCAAGCTGGGCTG
TGTGCACGAACCCCCCGTTCAGCCCGACCGCTGCGCCTTATCCGGTAACTATCGTCTTGAGTCCAACCCG
GTAAGACACGACTTATCGCCACTGGCAGCAGCCACTGGTAACAGGATTAGCAGAGCGAGGTATGTAGGCG
GTGCTACAGAGTTCTTGAAGTGGTGGCCTAACTACGGCTACACTAGAAGAACAGTATTTGGTATCTGCGC
TCTGCTGAAGCCAGTTACCTTCGGAAAAAGAGTTGGTAGCTCTTGATCCGGCAAACAAACCACCGCTGGT
AGCGGTGGTTTTTTTGTTTGCAAGCAGCAGATTACGCGCAGAAAAAAAGGATCTCAAGAAGATCCTTTGA
TCTTTTCTACGGGGTCTGACGCTCAGTGGAACGAAAACTCACGTTAAGGGATTTTGGTCATGAGATTATC
AAAAAGGATCTTCACCTAGATCCTTTTAAATTAAAAATGAAGTTTTAAATCAATCTAAAGTATATATGAG
TAAACTTGGTCTGACAGTTACCAATGCTTAATCAGTGAGGCACCTATCTCAGCGATCTGTCTATTTCGTT
CATCCATAGTTGCCTGACTCCCCGTCGTGTAGATAACTACGATACGGGAGGGCTTACCATCTGGCCCCAG
TGCTGCAATGATACCGCGAGACCCACGCTCACCGGCTCCAGATTTATCAGCAATAAACCAGCCAGCCGGA
AGGGCCGAGCGCAGAAGTGGTCCTGCAACTTTATCCGCCTCCATCCAGTCTATTAATTGTTGCCGGGAAG
CTAGAGTAAGTAGTTCGCCAGTTAATAGTTTGCGCAACGTTGTTGCCATTGCTACAGGCATCGTGGTGTC
ACGCTCGTCGTTTGGTATGGCTTCATTCAGCTCCGGTTCCCAACGATCAAGGCGAGTTACATGATCCCCC
ATGTTGTGCAAAAAAGCGGTTAGCTCCTTCGGTCCTCCGATCGTTGTCAGAAGTAAGTTGGCCGCAGTGT
TATCACTCATGGTTATGGCAGCACTGCATAATTCTCTTACTGTCATGCCATCCGTAAGATGCTTTTCTGT
GACTGGTGAGTACTCAACCAAGTCATTCTGAGAATAGTGTATGCGGCGACCGAGTTGCTCTTGCCCGGCG
TCAATACGGGATAATACCGCGCCACATAGCAGAACTTTAAAAGTGCTCATCATTGGAAAACGTTCTTCGG
GGCGAAAACTCTCAAGGATCTTACCGCTGTTGAGATCCAGTTCGATGTAACCCACTCGTGCACCCAACTG
ATCTTCAGCATCTTTTACTTTCACCAGCGTTTCTGGGTGAGCAAAAACAGGAAGGCAAAATGCCGCAAAA
AAGGGAATAAGGGCGACACGGAAATGTTGAATACTCATACTCTTCCTTTTTCAATATTATTGAAGCATTT
ATCAGGGTTATTGTCTCATGAGCGGATACATATTTGAATGTATTTAGAAAAATAAACAAATAGGGGTTCC
GCGCACATTTCCCCGAAAAGTGCCACCTGG
Features (pLannotate 1.2.2; 23 found; start..end, strand, type, name):
      8..363     +  enhancer       CMV enhancer (fragment): human cytomegalovirus immediate early enhancer
   1045..1365    +  CDS            gag (fragment): GAG_SIVMK - Experimental evidence at protein level: Swiss-Prot protein existence level 1. p6-gag plays a role in budding of the assembled particle by interacting with the host class E VPS proteins TSG101 and PDCD6IP/AIP1. From Simian immunodeficiency virus (isolate K6W) (SIV-mac) (Simian immunodeficiency virus rhesus monkey).
   1378..1785    +  CDS            gag-pol (fragment): POL_HV1Z6 - Experimental evidence at protein level: Swiss-Prot protein existence level 1. [Integrase]: Catalyzes viral DNA integration into the host chromosome, by performing a series of DNA cutting and joining reactions. This enzyme activity takes place after virion entry into a cell and reverse transcription of the RNA genome in dsDNA. The first step in the integration process is 3' processing. This step requires a complex comprising the viral genome, matrix protein, Vpr and integrase. This complex is called the pre-integration complex (PIC). The integrase protein removes 2 nucleotides from
   1849..2661    +  CDS            env (fragment): ENV_SIVM2 - Experimental evidence at protein level: Swiss-Prot protein existence level 1. The gp120-gp41 heterodimer allows rapid transcytosis of the virus through CD4 negative cells such as simple epithelial monolayers of the intestinal, rectal and endocervical epithelial barriers. Both gp120 and gp41 specifically recognize glycosphingolipids galactosyl- ceramide (GalCer) or 3' sulfo-galactosyl-ceramide (GalS) present in the lipid rafts structures of epithelial cells. Binding to these alternative receptors allows the rapid transcytosis of the virus through the epithelial cells. This transcyto
   2694..3141    +  promoter       hSyn promoter: human synapsin I promoter; confers neuron-specific expression (Kügler et al., 2003)
   3170..3886    +  CDS            mEmerald: mEmerald is a basic (constitutively fluorescent) green fluorescent protein published in 1998, derived from Aequorea victoria. It is reported to be a very rapidly-maturing monomer with moderate acid sensitivity.
   3887..3910    -  misc_feature   MCS (fragment): pUC18/19 multiple cloning site
   3911..10927   +  CDS            CACNA1B: CAC1B_RABIT - Also known as CACH5, CACNL1A5. Experimental evidence at protein level: Swiss-Prot protein existence level 1. Voltage-sensitive calcium channels (VSCC) mediate the entry of calcium ions into excitable cells and are also involved in a variety of calcium-dependent processes, including muscle contraction, hormone or neurotransmitter release, gene expression, cell motility, cell division and cell death. The isoform alpha-1B gives rise to N-type calcium currents. N-type calcium channels belong to the 'high-voltage activated' (HVA) group and are specifically blocked by omega-conotoxin-
  10936..10959   +  misc_feature   MCS (fragment): multiple cloning site
  10960..11548   +  misc_feature   WPRE: woodchuck hepatitis virus posttranscriptional regulatory element
  11545..11691   +  CDS            nef (fragment): NEF_HV1A2 - Experimental evidence at protein level: Swiss-Prot protein existence level 1. Extracellular Nef protein targets CD4(+) T-lymphocytes for apoptosis by interacting with CXCR4 surface receptors. From Human immunodeficiency virus type 1 group M subtype B (isolate ARV2/SF2) (HIV-1).
  11956..12011   +  polyA_signal   β-globin poly(A) signal: rabbit β-globin polyadenylation signal (Gil and Proudfoot, 1987)
  12394..12416   -  protein_bind   lac operator (fragment): The lac repressor binds to the lac operator to inhibit transcription in E. coli. This inhibition can be relieved by adding lactose or isopropyl-β-D-thiogalactopyranoside (IPTG). lac repressor encoded by lacI
  12420..12450   -  promoter       lac promoter: promoter for the E. coli lac operon
  12465..12486   -  protein_bind   CAP binding site: CAP binding activates transcription in the presence of cAMP. E. coli catabolite activator protein
  12499..12538   -  CDS            lacI (fragment): lac repressor; lacI; The lac repressor binds to the lac operator to inhibit transcription in E. coli. This inhibition can be relieved by adding lactose or isopropyl-β-D-thiogalactopyranoside (IPTG).
  12545..12567   +  promoter       SV40 promoter (fragment): SV40 enhancer and early promoter
  12591..12726   +  rep_origin     SV40 ori: SV40 origin of replication
  12746..12880   +  polyA_signal   SV40 poly(A) signal: SV40 polyadenylation signal
  12882..12936   -  CDS            lacI (fragment): lac repressor; lacI; The lac repressor binds to the lac operator to inhibit transcription in E. coli. This inhibition can be relieved by adding lactose or isopropyl-β-D-thiogalactopyranoside (IPTG).
  13119..13707   -  rep_origin     ori: high-copy-number ColE1/pMB1/pBR322/pUC origin of replication
  13878..14738   -  CDS            AmpR: β-lactamase; bla; confers resistance to ampicillin, carbenicillin, and related antibiotics
  14739..14843   -  promoter       AmpR promoter: bla
