[The description below was written by a language model from this plasmid's Addgene catalogue record and pLannotate feature annotations shown in this document.]
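Description:
pLenti_SIV-(SalI)-syn-IRES-mEmerald-CaV2.2 WPRE is a third-generation lentiviral transfer plasmid built on a simian immunodeficiency virus (pSIV) backbone, about 14.9 kb in total. It is maintained in E. coli through a ColE1/pUC-type origin and an ampicillin resistance gene. The catalogue lists it as low copy even though the annotated origin is of the high-copy class. Its propagation in a recombination-reducing strain is consistent with a large, repeat-containing viral construct.

The annotation shows a CMV enhancer fragment at the 5′ end, which in such vectors typically drives genomic RNA transcription in packaging cells. It is followed by partial gag, pol and env sequences, remnants that usually carry the packaging signal, central polypurine tract and Rev response element, although these elements and the LTRs are not individually annotated. Downstream, the human synapsin I promoter confers neuron-specific expression of a single fusion reading frame. This consists of mEmerald, a monomeric green fluorescent protein, joined through a short polylinker-derived segment to the N terminus of rabbit CACNA1B. That gene encodes the pore-forming α1B subunit of the N-type voltage-gated calcium channel CaV2.2. A WPRE follows the coding sequence to enhance transcript stability and expression. A rabbit β-globin polyadenylation signal, an SV40 origin and an SV40 poly(A) signal lie beyond the viral region. Although the plasmid name includes "IRES", no IRES is annotated between the promoter and mEmerald, which are separated by only a short gap.

The construct is intended for lentiviral delivery and fluorescent visualisation of CaV2.2 in neurons, and the associated work concerns calcium signalling in dendrites.
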