Addgene plasmid #236240: pLenti_SIV-(SalI)-syn-IRES-mEmerald-CaV2.2 WPRE
Purpose: Lentiviral expression of voltage-gated calcium channel, CaV2.2, N-terminally tagged with mEmerald
Depositing lab: Jennifer Lippincott-Schwartz. Depositing organization: HHMI, Janelia Research Campus. Publication: Periodic ER-plasma membrane junctions support long-range Ca(2+) signal integration in dendrites. Benedetti L, Fan R, Weigel AV, Moore AS, Houlihan PR, Kittisopikul M, Park G, Petruncio A, Hubbard PM, Pang S, Xu CS, Hess HF, Saalfeld S, Rangaraju V, Clapham DE, De Camilli P, Ryan TA, Lippincott-Schwartz J. Cell. 2025 Jan 23;188(2):484-500.e22. doi: 10.1016/j.cell.2024.11.029. Epub 2024 Dec 20. PubMed 39708809.
Backbone
  Vector backbone: pSIV third-generation, simian immunodeficiency based, pro-lentiviral vector
  Vector type: Lentiviral
Growth in bacteria
  Bacterial resistance: Ampicillin, 100 μg/mL
  Growth temperature: 30°C
  Growth strain: NEB Stable
  Copy number: Low Copy
Gene/Insert
  Gene/Insert name: CaV2.2
  Species: O. cuniculus (rabbit)
  Insert size (bp): 7761
  Entrez Gene: CACNA1B
  Promoter: human Synapsin 1
  Tag / fusion protein: mEmerald (N terminal on insert)
  Cloning method: Restriction Enzyme; 5′ cloning site AgeI (unknown if destroyed); 3′ cloning site HpaI (unknown if destroyed)
Terms and licenses: Academic/Nonprofit Terms; Industry Terms: Not Available to Industry
How to cite: pLenti_SIV-(SalI)-syn-IRES-mEmerald-CaV2.2 WPRE was a gift from Jennifer Lippincott-Schwartz (Addgene plasmid # 236240 ; http://n2t.net/addgene:236240 ; RRID:Addgene_236240)
